Addgene plasmid #130700: Beta-Globin-WT
Purpose: Expresses Beta-Globin WT NMD reporter
Depositing lab: Marvin Tanenbaum. Publication: Single-Molecule Imaging Uncovers Rules Governing Nonsense-Mediated mRNA Decay. Hoek TA, Khuperkar D, Lindeboom RGH, Sonneveld S, Verhagen BMP, Boersma S, Vermeulen M, Tanenbaum ME. Mol Cell. 2019 May 23. pii: S1097-2765(19)30361-2. doi: 10.1016/j.molcel.2019.05.008. PubMed 31155380.
Backbone
  Vector backbone: pcDNA4/TO
  Vector type: Mammalian Expression
  Selectable markers: Zeocin
Growth in bacteria
  Bacterial resistance: Ampicillin, 100 μg/mL
  Growth temperature: 37°C
  Growth strain: DH5alpha
  Copy number: Unknown
Gene/Insert
  Gene/Insert name: Beta Globin
  Species: H. sapiens (human)
  Entrez Gene: HBB (a.k.a. CD113t-C, ECYT6, beta-globin)
  Promoter: Pcmv
  Cloning method: Gibson Cloning
  Sequencing primers: 5′ CMV Forward
Terms and licenses: Academic/Nonprofit Terms; Industry Terms: Not Available to Industry
How to cite: Beta-Globin-WT was a gift from Marvin Tanenbaum (Addgene plasmid # 130700 ; http://n2t.net/addgene:130700 ; RRID:Addgene_130700)
