[The description below was written by a language model from this plasmid's Addgene catalogue record and pLannotate feature annotations shown in this document.]
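Description:
Beta-Globin-WT is a mammalian expression plasmid built on the pcDNA4/TO backbone that encodes a wild-type human beta-globin (HBB) reporter for studying nonsense-mediated mRNA decay (NMD). It is propagated in E. coli through a high-copy ColE1/pUC-type origin with ampicillin resistance (AmpR under its own bla promoter), and it also carries an f1 origin. For selection in mammalian cells, an SV40 promoter/EM7 promoter pair drives the Sh ble gene conferring Zeocin resistance, followed by an SV40 polyadenylation signal.

The reporter cassette is driven by the CMV enhancer and promoter. Short tet operator matches sit immediately downstream, consistent with the tetracycline-regulated CMV/TO design of this backbone, which allows repression in cells expressing Tet repressor and induction with tetracycline or doxycycline. The open reading frame begins with a region containing GCN4_v4 peptide matches, the SunTag epitope bound by an scFv-GFP fusion. Only a few copies are annotated, but the spacing suggests a repeat array, which would allow nascent polypeptides to be visualised during translation. This is followed by TagBFP and then HBB coding segments interrupted by beta-globin intron sequence, so the transcript must be spliced, which is relevant to exon-junction-dependent NMD. Human beta-globin 3' sequence annotated as a poly(A) signal fragment comes next. After it lie twelve regularly spaced short repeats that the annotation tool labels as MCS fragments. These probably represent a repeated RNA-tagging array in the 3' UTR, although the record does not identify them. A bGH polyadenylation signal ends the unit.

As the wild-type version, it presumably serves as the control lacking a premature stop codon in single-molecule imaging of translation and mRNA decay.
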