Features (pLannotate 1.2.2; 43 found; start..end, strand, type, name):
     28..80      -  misc_feature   bom (fragment): basis of mobility region from pBR322
    235..614     +  enhancer       CMV enhancer: human cytomegalovirus immediate early enhancer
    615..818     +  promoter       CMV promoter: human cytomegalovirus (CMV) immediate early promoter
    820..839     +  promoter       PLtetO-1 promoter (fragment): modified phage lambda PL promoter with tet operator sites (Lutz and Bujard, 1997)
    841..860     +  promoter       PLtetO-1 promoter (fragment): modified phage lambda PL promoter with tet operator sites (Lutz and Bujard, 1997)
    868..901     +  promoter       TRE3GV promoter (fragment): 3rd-generation Tet-responsive promoter that can be activated by binding of Tet-On® 3G, optimized for retroviral and lentiviral vectors
   1059..1115    +  CDS            GCN4_v4: GCN4 peptide optimized to improve solubility while preserving binding to an scFv-GFP fusion protein (Tanenbaum et al., 2014)
   1433..1456    +  CDS            GCN4_v4 (fragment): GCN4 peptide optimized to improve solubility while preserving binding to an scFv-GFP fusion protein (Tanenbaum et al., 2014)
   1725..1747    +  CDS            GCN4_v4 (fragment): GCN4 peptide optimized to improve solubility while preserving binding to an scFv-GFP fusion protein (Tanenbaum et al., 2014)
   2805..3500    +  CDS            TagBFP: TagBFP is a basic (constitutively fluorescent) blue fluorescent protein published in 2008, derived from Entacmaea quadricolor. It is reported to be a very rapidly-maturing monomer with very low acid sensitivity.
   3507..3602    +  CDS            HBB (fragment): HBB_HUMAN - Experimental evidence at protein level: Swiss-Prot protein existence level 1. [Spinorphin]: functions as an endogenous inhibitor of enkephalin-degrading enzymes such as DPP3, and as a selective antagonist of the P2RX3 receptor which is involved in pain signaling, these properties implicate it as a regulator of pain and inflammation. From Homo sapiens (Human).
   3634..3948    +  CDS            HBB (fragment): HBB_HAPGR - Experimental evidence at protein level: Swiss-Prot protein existence level 1. Involved in oxygen transport from the lung to the various peripheral tissues. From Hapalemur griseus (Gray gentle lemur) (Eastern lesser bamboo lemur).
   3952..4040    +  intron         β-globin intron (fragment): internally truncated intron from human β-globin
   4410..4801    +  intron         β-globin intron (fragment): internally truncated intron from human β-globin
   4805..4927    +  CDS            HBB: HBB_COLGU - Experimental evidence at transcript level: Swiss-Prot protein existence level 2. Involved in oxygen transport from the lung to the various peripheral tissues. From Colobus guereza (Mantled guereza) (Eastern black-and-white colobus monkey).
   4931..5064    +  polyA_signal   β-globin poly(A) (fragment): human β-globin polyadenylation signal
   5141..5159    -  misc_feature   MCS (fragment): pUC18/19 multiple cloning site
   5262..5280    -  misc_feature   MCS (fragment): pUC18/19 multiple cloning site
   5383..5401    -  misc_feature   MCS (fragment): pUC18/19 multiple cloning site
   5504..5522    -  misc_feature   MCS (fragment): pUC18/19 multiple cloning site
   5625..5643    -  misc_feature   MCS (fragment): pUC18/19 multiple cloning site
   5746..5764    -  misc_feature   MCS (fragment): pUC18/19 multiple cloning site
   5867..5885    -  misc_feature   MCS (fragment): pUC18/19 multiple cloning site
   5988..6006    -  misc_feature   MCS (fragment): pUC18/19 multiple cloning site
   6109..6127    -  misc_feature   MCS (fragment): pUC18/19 multiple cloning site
   6230..6248    -  misc_feature   MCS (fragment): pUC18/19 multiple cloning site
   6351..6369    -  misc_feature   MCS (fragment): pUC18/19 multiple cloning site
   6472..6490    -  misc_feature   MCS (fragment): pUC18/19 multiple cloning site
   6643..6867    +  polyA_signal   bGH poly(A) signal: bovine growth hormone polyadenylation signal
   6871..6892    +  promoter       SV40 promoter (fragment): SV40 enhancer and early promoter
   6913..7341    +  rep_origin     f1 ori (sequence partly withheld): f1 bacteriophage origin of replication; arrow indicates direction of (+) strand synthesis
   7355..7684    +  promoter       SV40 promoter: SV40 enhancer and early promoter
   7732..7779    +  promoter       EM7 promoter: synthetic bacterial promoter&nbsp
   7798..8172    +  CDS            BleoR: antibiotic-binding protein; Sh ble from Streptoalloteichus hindustanus; confers resistance to bleomycin, phleomycin, and Zeocin™
   8182..8307    +  CDS            ble (fragment): BLE_KLEPN - Experimental evidence at protein level: Swiss-Prot protein existence level 1. Binding protein with a strong affinity to the bleomycin family of antibiotics. Binds to CL990; an antimitotic-antibiotic compound. From Klebsiella pneumoniae.
   8302..8423    +  polyA_signal   SV40 poly(A) signal: SV40 polyadenylation signal
   8496..8512    -  protein_bind   lac operator: The lac repressor binds to the lac operator to inhibit transcription in E. coli. This inhibition can be relieved by adding lactose or isopropyl-β-D-thiogalactopyranoside (IPTG). lac repressor encoded by lacI
   8520..8550    -  promoter       lac promoter: promoter for the E. coli lac operon
   8565..8586    -  protein_bind   CAP binding site: CAP binding activates transcription in the presence of cAMP. E. coli catabolite activator protein
   8599..8691    -  CDS            lacI (fragment): lac repressor; lacI; The lac repressor binds to the lac operator to inhibit transcription in E. coli. This inhibition can be relieved by adding lactose or isopropyl-β-D-thiogalactopyranoside (IPTG).
   8874..9462    -  rep_origin     ori: high-copy-number ColE1/pMB1/pBR322/pUC origin of replication
   9633..10493   -  CDS            AmpR: β-lactamase; bla; confers resistance to ampicillin, carbenicillin, and related antibiotics
  10494..10598   -  promoter       AmpR promoter: bla
>Addgene plasmid #130700 | Beta-Globin-WT | addgene full sequence | sequence record 255921 | Addgene NGS Result
GACGGATCGGGAGATCTCCCGATCCCCTATGGTGCACTCTCAGTACAATCTGCTCTGATGCCGCATAGTT
AAGCCAGTATCTGCTCCCTGCTTGTGTGTTGGAGGTCGCTGAGTAGTGCGCGAGCAAAATTTAAACTACA
ACAAGGCAAGGCTTGACCGACAATTGCATGAAGAATCTGCTTAGGGTTAGGCGTTTTGCGCTGCTTCGCG
ATGTACGGGCCAGATATACGCGTTGACATTGATTATTGACTAGTTATTAATAGTAATCAATTACGGGGTC
ATTAGTTCATAGCCCATATATGGAGTTCCGCGTTACATAACTTACGGTAAATGGCCCGCCTGGCTGACCG
CCCAACGACCCCCGCCCATTGACGTCAATAATGACGTATGTTCCCATAGTAACGCCAATAGGGACTTTCC
ATTGACGTCAATGGGTGGAGTATTTACGGTAAACTGCCCACTTGGCAGTACATCAAGTGTATCATATGCC
AAGTACGCCCCCTATTGACGTCAATGACGGTAAATGGCCCGCCTGGCATTATGCCCAGTACATGACCTTA
TGGGACTTTCCTACTTGGCAGTACATCTACGTATTAGTCATCGCTATTACCATGGTGATGCGGTTTTGGC
AGTACATCAATGGGCGTGGATAGCGGTTTGACTCACGGGGATTTCCAAGTCTCCACCCCATTGACGTCAA
TGGGAGTTTGTTTTGGCACCAAAATCAACGGGACTTTCCAAAATGTCGTAACAACTCCGCCCCATTGACG
CAAATGGGCGGTAGGCGTGTACGGTGGGAGGTCTATATAAGCAGAGCTCTCCCTATCAGTGATAGAGATC
TCCCTATCAGTGATAGAGATCGTCGACGAGCTCGTTTAGTGAACCGTCAGATCGCCTGGAGACGCCATCC
ACGCTGTTTTGACCTCCATAGAAGACACCGGGACCGATCCAGCCTCCGGACTCTAGCGTTTAAACTTAAG
CTTGCCACCATGGGCGCCATCATACACGCGGCCGCAATCATCGGTCCGGGTGGATCTGGAGGTGGAGGTT
CTGGAGGAGAAGAACTTTTGAGCAAGAATTATCATCTTGAGAACGAAGTGGCTCGTCTTAAGAAAGGTTC
TGGCAGTGGAGAAGAACTGCTTTCAAAGAATTACCACCTGGAAAATGAGGTAGCTAGACTGAAAAAGGGG
AGCGGAAGTGGGGAGGAGTTGCTGAGCAAAAATTATCATTTGGAGAACGAAGTAGCACGACTAAAGAAAG
GGTCCGGATCGGGTGAGGAGTTACTCTCGAAAAATTATCATCTCGAAAACGAAGTGGCTCGGCTAAAAAA
GGGCAGTGGTTCTGGAGAAGAGCTATTATCTAAAAACTACCACCTCGAAAATGAGGTGGCACGCTTAAAA
AAGGGAAGTGGCAGTGGTGAAGAGCTACTATCCAAGAATTATCATCTTGAGAACGAGGTAGCGCGTTTGA
AGAAGGGTTCCGGCTCAGGAGAGGAACTGCTCTCGAAGAACTATCATCTTGAAAATGAGGTCGCTCGATT
AAAAAAGGGATCGGGCAGTGGTGAGGAACTACTTTCAAAGAATTACCACCTCGAAAACGAAGTAGCTCGA
TTAAAGAAAGGTTCAGGGTCGGGTGAAGAATTACTGAGTAAAAATTATCATCTGGAAAATGAGGTAGCGA
GACTAAAAAAGGGGAGTGGTTCTGGCGAAGAGTTGCTATCGAAAAATTATCATCTTGAGAACGAAGTTGC
TAGGCTCAAAAAGGGCTCAGGCTCAGGCGAGGAGTTGCTCTCGAAAAACTACCACTTGGAAAATGAGGTC
GCGAGGTTGAAAAAGGGGAGCGGGTCGGGCGAGGAGTTATTGAGCAAAAACTATCATTTAGAGAACGAAG
TCGCGCGCTTAAAGAAAGGCTCGGGCTCGGGCGAAGAACTCTTATCGAAGAACTACCACCTCGAAAATGA
GGTCGCCAGGTTGAAAAAGGGCAGTGGCAGCGGGGAGGAACTCTTGAGCAAGAACTACCACTTGGAGAAT
GAGGTCGCGAGATTGAAGAAAGGGTCGGGGAGCGGCGAGGAATTGCTCAGCAAGAATTATCATTTGGAGA
ACGAAGTCGCCAGGCTCAAGAAAGGCTCGGGGTCGGGGGAGGAATTGTTGAGTAAAAACTACCACTTGGA
AAATGAAGTCGCCAGGCTCAAAAAAGGGAGTGGGAGCGGCGAAGAGTTATTGAGCAAAAATTACCACTTG
GAGAACGAAGTGGCAAGGCTCAAGAAAGGGAGCGGCAGCGGGGAGGAGCTCTTATCGAAGAACTACCACT
TAGAGAATGAAGTCGCCCGCTTGAAGAAAGGCTCGGGGAGCGGGGAAGAGCTCTTGAGCAAGAACTACCA
CTTGGAAAATGAGGTGGCGCGCTTGAAGAAAGGGAGCGGGAGCGGGGAAGAGTTACTATCTAAGAATTAT
CATCTCGAGAACGAGGTGGCTCGACTAAAGAAGGGCTCCGGCAGTGGGGAGGAACTCCTGTCGAAGAACT
ATCATCTTGAAAATGAGGTTGCAAGACTTAAAAAGGGGTCCGGATCAGGTGAGGAACTACTCAGTAAGAA
TTACCACCTGGAAAACGAAGTTGCACGTTTGAAGAAAGGATCAGGATCAGGCGAAGAACTGCTCTCAAAA
GATTATCATTTGGAAAATGAGGTTGCACGTTTAAAAAAGGGAAGTGGCAGTGGTGAGGAACTTCTGTCGA
AAAATTATCATCTCGAGAATGAAGTAGCCCGACTTAAAAAGGGTTCTGGCTCGGGTCAGCGGCCGCACCG
GTCATCTGAGCTGATTAAAGAAAATATGCATATGAAGCTGTATATGGAGGGGACAGTGGACAATCACCAT
TTCAAATGTACATCTGAAGGAGAGGGGAAACCCTATGAAGGAACACAGACAATGAGGATCAAAGTGGTGG
AGGGGGGCCCCCTGCCTTTCGCTTTTGACATTCTGGCTACCAGCTTTCTGTATGGAAGCAAGACTTTCAT
CAACCATACCCAGGGAATTCCTGATTTCTTTAAACAGTCCTTCCCTGAGGGATTTACATGGGAACGGGTG
ACAACTTACGAGGACGGCGGGGTGCTGACCGCCACTCAGGATACAAGCCTGCAGGACGGCTGCCTGATCT
ATAATGTGAAGATCAGAGGCGTGAACTTCACTTCCAATGGCCCCGTGATGCAGAAGAAGACCCTGGGCTG
GGAGGCATTCACTGAGACTCTGTACCCAGCTGACGGGGGACTGGAAGGGCGCAACGATATGGCACTGAAA
CTGGTGGGGGGAAGCCATCTGATTGCAAACATTAAAACTACATACCGCTCTAAAAAACCCGCAAAAAACC
TGAAAATGCCAGGCGTGTATTACGTGGATTACCGCCTGGAGCGCATCAAAGAGGCTAATAACGAGACCTA
CGTGGAACAGCACGAGGTGGCTGTGGCTCGCTACTGCGATCTGCCTTCTAAGCTGGGACACAAACTGAAC
GATATCATGGTGCATCTGACTCCTGAGGAGAAGTCTGCCGTTACTGCCCTGTGGGGCAAGGTGAACGTGG
ATGAAGTTGGTGGTGAGGCCCTGGGCAGGTTGGTATCAAGGTTACAAGACAGGTTTAAGGAGACCAATAG
AAACTGGGCATGTGGAGACAGAGAAGACTCTTGGGTTTCTGATAGGCACTGACTCTCTCTGCCTATTGGT
CTATTTTCCCACCCTTAGGCTGCTGGTGGTCTACCCTTGGACCCAGAGGTTCTTTGAGTCCTTTGGGGAT
CTGTCCACTCCTGATGCTGTTATGGGCAACCCTAAGGTGAAGGCTCATGGCAAGAAAGTGCTCGGTGCCT
TTAGTGATGGCCTGGCTCACCTGGACAACCTCAAGGGCACCTTTGCCACACTGAGTGAGCTGCACTGTGA
CAAGCTGCACGTGGATCCTGAGAACTTCAGGGTGAGTCTATGGGACCCTTGATGTTTTCTTTCCCCTTCT
TTTCTATGGTTAAGTTCATGTCATAGGAAGGGGATAAGTAACAGGGTACAGTTTAGAATGGGAAACAGAC
GAATGATTGCATCAGTGTGGAAGTCTCAGGATCGTTTTAGTTTCTTTTATTTGCTGTTCATAACAATTGT
TTTCTTTTGTTTAATTCTTGCTTTCTTTTTTTTTCTTCTCCGCAATTTTTACTATTATACTTAATGCCTT
AACATTGTGTATAACAAAAGGAAATATCTCTGAGATACATTAAGTAACTTAAAAAAAAACTTTACACAGT
CTGCCTAGTACATTACTATTTGGAATATATGTGTGCTTATTTGCATATTCATAATCTCCCTACTTTATTT
TCTTTTATTTTTAATTGATACATAATCATTATACATATTTATGGGTTAAAGTGTAATGTTTTAATATGTG
TACACATATTGACCAAATCAGGGTAATTTTGCATTTGTAATTTTAAAAAATGCTTTCTTCTTTTAATATA
CTTTTTTGTTTATCTTATTTCTAATACTTTCCCTAATCTCTTTCTTTCAGGGCAATAATGATACAATGTA
TCATGCCTCTTTGCACCATTCTAAAGAATAACAGTGATAATTTCTGGGTTAAGGCAATAGCAATATTTCT
GCATATAAATATTTCTGCATATAAATTGTAACTGATGTAAGAGGTTTCATATTGCTAATAGCAGCTACAA
TCCAGCTACCATTCTGCTTTTATTTTATGGTTGGGATAAGGCTGGATTATTCTGAGTCCAAGCTAGGCCC
TTTTGCTAATCATGTTCATACCTCTTATCTTCCTCCCACAGCTCCTGGGCAACGTGCTGGTCTGTGTGCT
GGCCCATCACTTTGGCAAAGAATTCACCCCACCAGTGCAGGCTGCCTATCAGAAAGTGGTGGCTGGTGTG
GCTAATGCCCTGGCCCACAAGTATCACTAAGCTCGCTTTCTTGCTGTCCAATTTCTATTAAAGGTTCCTT
TGTTCCCTAAGTCCAACTACTAAACTGGGGGATATTATGAAGGGCCTTGAGCATCTGGATTCTGCCTAAT
AAAAAACATTTATTTTCATTGCAAGCTAGCCCGGTTGTACAGGTACCGGATCCTAAGGTACCTAATTGCC
TAGAAAGGAGCAGACGATATGGCGTCGCTCCCTGCAGGTCGACTCTAGAAACCAGCAGAGCATATGGGCT
CGCTGGCTGCAGTATTCCCGGGTTCATTAGATCCTAAGGTACCTAATTGCCTAGAAAGGAGCAGACGATA
TGGCGTCGCTCCCTGCAGGTCGACTCTAGAAACCAGCAGAGCATATGGGCTCGCTGGCTGCAGTATTCCC
GGGTTCATTAGATCCTAAGGTACCTAATTGCCTAGAAAGGAGCAGACGATATGGCGTCGCTCCCTGCAGG
TCGACTCTAGAAACCAGCAGAGCATATGGGCTCGCTGGCTGCAGTATTCCCGGGTTCATTAGATCCTAAG
GTACCTAATTGCCTAGAAAGGAGCAGACGATATGGCGTCGCTCCCTGCAGGTCGACTCTAGAAACCAGCA
GAGCATATGGGCTCGCTGGCTGCAGTATTCCCGGGTTCATTAGATCCTAAGGTACCTAATTGCCTAGAAA
GGAGCAGACGATATGGCGTCGCTCCCTGCAGGTCGACTCTAGAAACCAGCAGAGCATATGGGCTCGCTGG
CTGCAGTATTCCCGGGTTCATTAGATCCTAAGGTACCTAATTGCCTAGAAAGGAGCAGACGATATGGCGT
CGCTCCCTGCAGGTCGACTCTAGAAACCAGCAGAGCATATGGGCTCGCTGGCTGCAGTATTCCCGGGTTC
ATTAGATCCTAAGGTACCTAATTGCCTAGAAAGGAGCAGACGATATGGCGTCGCTCCCTGCAGGTCGACT
CTAGAAACCAGCAGAGCATATGGGCTCGCTGGCTGCAGTATTCCCGGGTTCATTAGATCCTAAGGTACCT
AATTGCCTAGAAAGGAGCAGACGATATGGCGTCGCTCCCTGCAGGTCGACTCTAGAAACCAGCAGAGCAT
ATGGGCTCGCTGGCTGCAGTATTCCCGGGTTCATTAGATCCTAAGGTACCTAATTGCCTAGAAAGGAGCA
GACGATATGGCGTCGCTCCCTGCAGGTCGACTCTAGAAACCAGCAGAGCATATGGGCTCGCTGGCTGCAG
TATTCCCGGGTTCATTAGATCCTAAGGTACCTAATTGCCTAGAAAGGAGCAGACGATATGGCGTCGCTCC
CTGCAGGTCGACTCTAGAAACCAGCAGAGCATATGGGCTCGCTGGCTGCAGTATTCCCGGGTTCATTAGA
TCCTAAGGTACCTAATTGCCTAGAAAGGAGCAGACGATATGGCGTCGCTCCCTGCAGGTCGACTCTAGAA
ACCAGCAGAGCATATGGGCTCGCTGGCTGCAGTATTCCCGGGTTCATTAGATCCTAAGGTACCTAATTGC
CTAGAAAGGAGCAGACGATATGGCGTCGCTCCCTGCAGGTCGACTCTAGAAACCAGCAGAGCATATGGGC
TCGCTGGCTGCAGTATTCCCGGGTTCATTAGATCTCGCGAAGGGCGAATTCACGAGGCGCGCCCGGATCG
CGATCGCAATCTTAATTAACTCGAGTCTAGAGGGCCCGTTTAAACCCGCTGATCAGCCTCGACTGTGCCT
TCTAGTTGCCAGCCATCTGTTGTTTGCCCCTCCCCCGTGCCTTCCTTGACCCTGGAAGGTGCCACTCCCA
CTGTCCTTTCCTAATAAAATGAGGAAATTGCATCGCATTGTCTGAGTAGGTGTCATTCTATTCTGGGGGG
TGGGGTGGGGCAGGACAGCAAGGGGGAGGATTGGGAAGACAATAGCAGGCATGCTGGGGATGCGGTGGGC
TCTATGGCTTCTGAGGCGGAAAGAACCAGCTGGGGCTCTAGGGGGTATCCCC
[124 nt withheld, positions 6913-7036]
C
[91 nt withheld, positions 7038-7128]
A
[49 nt withheld, positions 7130-7178]
CCTTTGACGTTGGAGTCCACGTTCTTT
[37 nt withheld, positions 7206-7242]
ACCCTATCTCGGTCTATTCTTTTGATTTATAAGGGATTTTGCCGATTTCGGCCTATTGGTTAAAAAATGA
GCTGATTTAACAAAAATTTAACGCGAATTAATTCTGTGGAATGTGTGTCAGTTAGGGTGTGGAAAGTCCC
CAGGCTCCCCAGCAGGCAGAAGTATGCAAAGCATGCATCTCAATTAGTCAGCAACCAGGTGTGGAAAGTC
CCCAGGCTCCCCAGCAGGCAGAAGTATGCAAAGCATGCATCTCAATTAGTCAGCAACCATAGTCCCGCCC
CTAACTCCGCCCATCCCGCCCCTAACTCCGCCCAGTTCCGCCCATTCTCCGCCCCATGGCTGACTAATTT
TTTTTATTTATGCAGAGGCCGAGGCCGCCTCTGCCTCTGAGCTATTCCAGAAGTAGTGAGGAGGCTTTTT
TGGAGGCCTAGGCTTTTGCAAAAAGCTCCCGGGAGCTTGTATATCCATTTTCGGATCTGATCAGCACGTG
TTGACAATTAATCATCGGCATAGTATATCGGCATAGTATAATACGACAAGGTGAGGAACTAAACCATGGC
CAAGTTGACCAGTGCCGTTCCGGTGCTCACCGCGCGCGACGTCGCCGGAGCGGTCGAGTTCTGGACCGAC
CGGCTCGGGTTCTCCCGGGACTTCGTGGAGGACGACTTCGCCGGTGTGGTCCGGGACGACGTGACCCTGT
TCATCAGCGCGGTCCAGGACCAGGTGGTGCCGGACAACACCCTGGCCTGGGTGTGGGTGCGCGGCCTGGA
CGAGCTGTACGCCGAGTGGTCGGAGGTCGTGTCCACGAACTTCCGGGACGCCTCCGGGCCGGCCATGACC
GAGATCGGCGAGCAGCCGTGGGGGCGGGAGTTCGCCCTGCGCGACCCGGCCGGCAACTGCGTGCACTTCG
TGGCCGAGGAGCAGGACTGACACGTGCTACGAGATTTCGATTCCACCGCCGCCTTCTATGAAAGGTTGGG
CTTCGGAATCGTTTTCCGGGACGCCGGCTGGATGATCCTCCAGCGCGGGGATCTCATGCTGGAGTTCTTC
GCCCACCCCAACTTGTTTATTGCAGCTTATAATGGTTACAAATAAAGCAATAGCATCACAAATTTCACAA
ATAAAGCATTTTTTTCACTGCATTCTAGTTGTGGTTTGTCCAAACTCATCAATGTATCTTATCATGTCTG
TATACCGTCGACCTCTAGCTAGAGCTTGGCGTAATCATGGTCATAGCTGTTTCCTGTGTGAAATTGTTAT
CCGCTCACAATTCCACACAACATACGAGCCGGAAGCATAAAGTGTAAAGCCTGGGGTGCCTAATGAGTGA
GCTAACTCACATTAATTGCGTTGCGCTCACTGCCCGCTTTCCAGTCGGGAAACCTGTCGTGCCAGCTGCA
TTAATGAATCGGCCAACGCGCGGGGAGAGGCGGTTTGCGTATTGGGCGCTCTTCCGCTTCCTCGCTCACT
GACTCGCTGCGCTCGGTCGTTCGGCTGCGGCGAGCGGTATCAGCTCACTCAAAGGCGGTAATACGGTTAT
CCACAGAATCAGGGGATAACGCAGGAAAGAACATGTGAGCAAAAGGCCAGCAAAAGGCCAGGAACCGTAA
AAAGGCCGCGTTGCTGGCGTTTTTCCATAGGCTCCGCCCCCCTGACGAGCATCACAAAAATCGACGCTCA
AGTCAGAGGTGGCGAAACCCGACAGGACTATAAAGATACCAGGCGTTTCCCCCTGGAAGCTCCCTCGTGC
GCTCTCCTGTTCCGACCCTGCCGCTTACCGGATACCTGTCCGCCTTTCTCCCTTCGGGAAGCGTGGCGCT
TTCTCATAGCTCACGCTGTAGGTATCTCAGTTCGGTGTAGGTCGTTCGCTCCAAGCTGGGCTGTGTGCAC
GAACCCCCCGTTCAGCCCGACCGCTGCGCCTTATCCGGTAACTATCGTCTTGAGTCCAACCCGGTAAGAC
ACGACTTATCGCCACTGGCAGCAGCCACTGGTAACAGGATTAGCAGAGCGAGGTATGTAGGCGGTGCTAC
AGAGTTCTTGAAGTGGTGGCCTAACTACGGCTACACTAGAAGAACAGTATTTGGTATCTGCGCTCTGCTG
AAGCCAGTTACCTTCGGAAAAAGAGTTGGTAGCTCTTGATCCGGCAAACAAACCACCGCTGGTAGCGGTG
GTTTTTTTGTTTGCAAGCAGCAGATTACGCGCAGAAAAAAAGGATCTCAAGAAGATCCTTTGATCTTTTC
TACGGGGTCTGACGCTCAGTGGAACGAAAACTCACGTTAAGGGATTTTGGTCATGAGATTATCAAAAAGG
ATCTTCACCTAGATCCTTTTAAATTAAAAATGAAGTTTTAAATCAATCTAAAGTATATATGAGTAAACTT
GGTCTGACAGTTACCAATGCTTAATCAGTGAGGCACCTATCTCAGCGATCTGTCTATTTCGTTCATCCAT
AGTTGCCTGACTCCCCGTCGTGTAGATAACTACGATACGGGAGGGCTTACCATCTGGCCCCAGTGCTGCA
ATGATACCGCGAGACCCACGCTCACCGGCTCCAGATTTATCAGCAATAAACCAGCCAGCCGGAAGGGCCG
AGCGCAGAAGTGGTCCTGCAACTTTATCCGCCTCCATCCAGTCTATTAATTGTTGCCGGGAAGCTAGAGT
AAGTAGTTCGCCAGTTAATAGTTTGCGCAACGTTGTTGCCATTGCTACAGGCATCGTGGTGTCACGCTCG
TCGTTTGGTATGGCTTCATTCAGCTCCGGTTCCCAACGATCAAGGCGAGTTACATGATCCCCCATGTTGT
GCAAAAAAGCGGTTAGCTCCTTCGGTCCTCCGATCGTTGTCAGAAGTAAGTTGGCCGCAGTGTTATCACT
CATGGTTATGGCAGCACTGCATAATTCTCTTACTGTCATGCCATCCGTAAGATGCTTTTCTGTGACTGGT
GAGTACTCAACCAAGTCATTCTGAGAATAGTGTATGCGGCGACCGAGTTGCTCTTGCCCGGCGTCAATAC
GGGATAATACCGCGCCACATAGCAGAACTTTAAAAGTGCTCATCATTGGAAAACGTTCTTCGGGGCGAAA
ACTCTCAAGGATCTTACCGCTGTTGAGATCCAGTTCGATGTAACCCACTCGTGCACCCAACTGATCTTCA
GCATCTTTTACTTTCACCAGCGTTTCTGGGTGAGCAAAAACAGGAAGGCAAAATGCCGCAAAAAAGGGAA
TAAGGGCGACACGGAAATGTTGAATACTCATACTCTTCCTTTTTCAATATTATTGAAGCATTTATCAGGG
TTATTGTCTCATGAGCGGATACATATTTGAATGTATTTAGAAAAATAAACAAATAGGGGTTCCGCGCACA
TTTCCCCGAAAAGTGCCACCTGACGTC
